Addgene plasmid #38837: BACH1
Purpose: Bacterial expression for structure determination; may not be full ORF
Depositing lab: Nicola Burgess-Brown. Depositing organization: University of Oxford.
Backbone
  Vector backbone: pNIC28-Bsa4
  Backbone manufacturer: SGC
  Vector type: Bacterial Expression
Growth in bacteria
  Bacterial resistance: Kanamycin, 50 μg/mL
  Growth temperature: 37°C
  Growth strain: Mach1
  Copy number: Low Copy
Gene/Insert
  Gene/Insert name: BACH1 (alt names: BTB and CNC homology 1 [tv1; isoform a]; PDB:2IHC)
  Species: H. sapiens (human)
  Insert size (bp): 463
  Entrez Gene: Bach1 (a.k.a. 6230421P05Rik)
  Tag / fusion protein: His Tev (N terminal on insert)
  Cloning method: Ligation Independent Cloning
  Sequencing primers: 5′ T7; 3′ T7-term
Terms and licenses: Academic/Nonprofit Terms; Industry Terms: Not Available to Industry
How to cite: BACH1 was a gift from Nicola Burgess-Brown (Addgene plasmid # 38837 ; http://n2t.net/addgene:38837 ; RRID:Addgene_38837)
