[The description below was written by a language model from this plasmid's Addgene catalogue record.]
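Description:
BACH1 is a bacterial expression plasmid built on the pNIC28-Bsa4 backbone from the SGC, designed to produce a fragment of human BACH1 (BTB and CNC homology 1, transcript variant 1/isoform a) in E. coli for structure determination. The plasmid is maintained under kanamycin selection and is recorded as low copy; the record names Mach1 as the propagation strain. No feature table is supplied, so the origin of replication and exact regulatory elements are not itemised. However, the listed sequencing primers (T7 forward and T7 terminator reverse) indicate that the insert lies between a T7 promoter and T7 terminator. That arrangement normally calls for an expression host supplying T7 RNA polymerase.

The insert is only about 463 bp and was introduced by ligation-independent cloning. The record itself cautions that it may not be the full open reading frame, so the construct encodes a truncated domain-sized piece of the protein rather than full-length BACH1. The precise residue boundaries are not stated, though the entry is linked to a deposited crystal structure. The fragment is fused at its N terminus to a His tag followed by a TEV protease cleavage site. This allows capture by immobilised metal affinity chromatography and then removal of the tag to give near-native protein for crystallisation or biophysical work. One inconsistency is worth noting: the species is given as human, while the linked Entrez Gene entry uses a mouse-style symbol and alias. The record does not resolve this discrepancy.
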