>Addgene plasmid #38837 | BACH1 | depositor partial sequence | sequence record 48894 | BACH1 sequence 463 bps
ATGCACCATCATCATCATCATTCTTCTGGTGTAGATCTGGGTACCGAGAACCTGTACTTCCAATCCATGT
CGGTTTTTGCCTATGAATCTTCTGTGCATAGCACCAATGTTTTACTCAGCCTTAATGACCAGCGGAAGAA
AGATGTGCTGTGCGATGTCACCATCTTTGTGGAGGGACAGCGGTTCCGCGCTCACCGGTCCGTGCTGGCG
GCATGCAGCAGTTACTTCCACTCAAGAATCGTAGGCCAGGCTGATGGAGAGCTGAACATTACTCTTCCAG
AAGAGGTGACAGTTAAAGGATTTGAACCTTTAATTCAGTTTGCCTACACTGCTAAACTGATTTTAAGTAA
AGAGAATGTGGATGAAGTGTGCAAATGTGTGGAGTTTTTAAGTGTACATAATATTGAGGAATCCTGCTTT
CAGTTTCTGAAATTTTGACAGTAAAGGTGGATACGGATCCGAA
