>Addgene plasmid #38837 | BACH1 | addgene partial sequence | sequence record 50325 | T7_term
CGACGGAGCTCGAATTCGGATCCGTATCCACCTTTACTGTCAAAATTTCAGAAACTGAAAGCAGGATTCC
TCAATATTATGTACACTTAAAAACTCCACACATTTGCACACTTCATCCACATTCTCTTTACTTAAAATCA
GTTTAGCAGTGTAGGCAAACTGAATTAAAGGTTCAAATCCTTTAACTGTCACCTCTTCTGGAAGAGTAAT
GTTCAGCTCTCCATCAGCCTGGCCTACGATTCTTGAGTGGAAGTAACTGCTGCATGCCGCCAGCACGGAC
CGGTGAGCGCGGAACCGCTGTCCCTCCACAAAGATGGTGACATCGCACAGCACATCTTTCTTCCGCTGGT
CATTAAGGCTGAGTAAAACATTGGTGCTATGCACAGAAGATTCATAGGCAAAAACCGACATGGATTGGAA
GTACAGGTTCTCGGTACCCAGATCTACACCAGAAGAATGATGATGATGATGGTGCATATGTATATCTCCT
TCTTAAAGTTAAACAAAATTATTTCTAGAGGGGAATTGTTATCCGCTCACAATTCCCCTATAGTGAGTCG
TATTAATTTCGCGGGATCGAGATCTCGATCCTCTACGCCGGACGCATCGTGGCCGGCATCACCGGCGCCA
CAGGTGCGGTTGCTGGCGCCTATATCGCCGACATCACCGATGGGGAAGATCGGGCTCGCCACTTCGGGCT
CATGAGCGCTTGTTTCGGCGTGGGTATGGTGGCAGGCCCCGTGGCCGGGGGACTGTTGGGCGCCATCTCC
TTGCATGCACCATTCCTTGCGGCGGCGGTGCTCAACGGCCTCAACCTACTACTGGGCTGCTTCCTAATGC
AGGAGTCGCATAAGGGAGA
